Addgene plasmid #33018: pCS2+HA-hSeparase
Depositing lab: Marc Kirschner. Depositing organization: Harvard Medical School. Publication: Dual inhibition of sister chromatid separation at metaphase. Stemmann O, Zou H, Gerber SA, Gygi SP, Kirschner MW. Cell. 2001 Dec 14;107(6):715-26. 10.1016/S0092-8674(01)00603-1 PubMed 11747808.
Backbone
  Vector backbone: pCS2+
  Backbone manufacturer: RZPD
  Backbone size w/o insert (bp): 4100
  Vector type: Mammalian Expression
Growth in bacteria
  Bacterial resistance: Ampicillin, 100 μg/mL
  Growth temperature: 37°C
  Growth strain: DH5alpha
  Copy number: High Copy
Gene/Insert
  Gene/Insert name: Separase
  Species: H. sapiens (human)
  Entrez Gene: ESPL1 (a.k.a. ESP1, SEPA)
  Promoter: simian CMV IE94
  Tag / fusion protein: 3xHA (N terminal on backbone)
  Cloning method: Restriction Enzyme; 5′ cloning site none (unknown if destroyed); 3′ cloning site none (unknown if destroyed)
  Sequencing primers: 5′ SP6; 3′ M13 reverse
Terms and licenses: Academic/Nonprofit Terms; Industry Terms: Not Available to Industry
How to cite: pCS2+HA-hSeparase was a gift from Marc Kirschner (Addgene plasmid # 33018 ; http://n2t.net/addgene:33018 ; RRID:Addgene_33018)
