[The description below was written by a language model from this plasmid's Addgene catalogue record.]
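Description:
pCS2+HA-hSeparase is a mammalian expression plasmid built on the pCS2+ backbone (about 4.1 kb without insert) that carries the human separase gene (ESPL1, also known as ESP1 or SEPA). It is maintained in E. coli as a high-copy plasmid under ampicillin selection. No marker for selection in mammalian cells is listed, which is consistent with use in transient expression, although the record does not state this explicitly.

Expression of the insert is driven by the simian CMV IE94 promoter, a strong constitutive viral promoter that is the standard driver in the pCS2+ family. The separase coding sequence is fused at its N terminus to a triple HA epitope tag supplied by the backbone, so the protein can be detected or immunoprecipitated with anti-HA antibodies without a separase-specific reagent. SP6 is listed as the 5′ sequencing primer, indicating an SP6 site upstream of the insert. In pCS2+ vectors this site is generally also used for in vitro transcription of capped mRNA, though such use is not recorded here. The insert was introduced by restriction cloning, but the specific sites are not given, and neither the insert size nor any feature map is provided.

Separase is the protease that cleaves cohesin to trigger sister chromatid separation at anaphase onset. The associated publication concerns dual inhibition of sister chromatid separation at metaphase, so the construct fits studies of how separase activity is regulated during mitosis, using tagged human separase for expression, detection and biochemical analysis.
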