>Addgene plasmid #33018 | pCS2+HA-hSeparase | addgene partial sequence | sequence record 39891 | SP6 5'-ATTTAGGTGACACTATAG-3'
CCATGTACCCATACGATGTTCCAGATTACGCTTATCCTTATGACGTACCTGACTATGCATACCCTTATGA
TGTACCAGACTACGCTGGCCGGCCGATGAGGAGCTTCAAAAGAGTCAACTTTGGGACTCTGCTAAGCAGC
CAGAAGGAGGCTGAAGAGTTGCTGCCCGACTTGAAGGAGTTCCTGTCCAACCCTCCAGCTGGTTTTCCCA
GCAGCCGATCTGATGCTGAGAGGAGACAAGCTTGTGATGCCATCCTGAGGGCTTGCAACCAGCAGCTGAC
TGCTAAGCTAGCTTGCCCTAGGCATCTGGGGAGCCTGCTGGAGCTGGCAGAGCTGGCCTGTGATGGCTAC
TTAGTGTCTACCCCACAGCGTCCTCCCCTCTACCTGGAACGAATTCTCTTTGTCTTACTGCGGAATGCTG
CTGCACAAGGAAGCCCAGAGGCCACACTCCGCCTTGCTCAGCCCCTCCATGCCTGCTTGGTGCAGTGCTC
TCGCGAGGCTGCTCCCCAGGACTATGAGGCCGTGGCTCGGGGCAGCTTTTCTCTGCTTTGGAAGGGGGCA
GAAGCCCTGTTGGAACGGCGAGCTGCATTTGCAGCTCGGCTGAAGGCCTTGAGCTTCCTAGTACTCTTGG
AGGATGAAAGTACCCCTTGTGAGGTTCCTCACTTTGCTTCTCCAACAGCCTGTCGAGCGGTAGCTGCCCA
TCAGCTATTTGATGCCAGTGGCCATGGTCTAAATGAAGCAGATGCTGATTTCCTAGATGACCTGCTCTCC
AGGCACGTGATCAGAGCCTTGGTGGGTGAGAGAGGGAGCTCTTCTGGGCTTCTTTCTCCCCAGAGGGCCC
TCTGCCTCTTGGAGCTCACCTTGGAACACTGCCGTCGCTTTTGCTGGAGCCGCCACCATGACAAAG
